>Addgene plasmid #63771 | pDONR221 Rpf1 | depositor full sequence | sequence record 111388 | new full plasmid sequence
CTTTCCTGCGTTATCCCCTGATTCTGTGGATAACCGTATTACCGCCTTTGAGTGAGCTGATACCGCTCGC
CGCAGCCGAACGACCGAGCGCAGCGAGTCAGTGAGCGAGGAAGCGGAAGAGCGCCCAATACGCAAACCGC
CTCTCCCCGCGCGTTGGCCGATTCATTAATGCAGCTGGCACGACAGGTTTCCCGACTGGAAAGCGGGCAG
TGAGCGCAACGCAATTAATACGCGTACCGCTAGCCAGGAAGAGTTTGTAGAAACGCAAAAAGGCCATCCG
TCAGGATGGCCTTCTGCTTAGTTTGATGCCTGGCAGTTTATGGCGGGCGTCCTGCCCGCCACCCTCCGGG
CCGTTGCTTCACAACGTTCAAATCCGCTCCCGGCGGATTTGTCCTACTCAGGAGAGCGTTCACCGACAAA
CAACAGATAAAACGAAAGGCCCAGTCTTCCGACTGAGCCTTTCGTTTTATTTGATGCCTGGCAGTTCCCT
ACTCTCGCGTTAACGCTAGCATGGATGTTTTCCCAGTCACGACGTTGTAAAACGACGGCCAGTCTTAAGC
TCGGGCCCCAAATAATGATTTTATTTTGACTGATAGTGACCTGTTCGTTGCAACAAATTGATGAGCAATG
CTTTTTTATAATGCCAACTTTGTACAAAAAAGCAGGCTACAAAATGGCTCTCGGTAATGAGATAAACATC
ACAAACAAGCTAAAGAGGCAAGAAATTTTTGCTGATATAAAACATGAAAAAAATAAAGAGCGCCATACCA
TGAGAAGAAAGAGAGCTAAGGAAGAGAGAGAGAATCCGGAGCTGCGGGAGCAGAGATTAAAAGAGAACGT
AACACAGACGATAGAGAACACTAGAGTGTACGATGAGACCATTAACAAGGAAGTGGAGGGAGATGAAGAC
GATTTGATGAGATACTTCAACAGCAATTCTAATGAGCCACCAAAGATCTTTCTGACCACAAATGTAAACG
CTAAGAAGAGCGCTTATGAATTTGCTAACATTTTAATCGAAATTTTACCAAACGTCACATTTGTGAAAAG
AAAATTTGGCTACAAATTGAAGGAAATATCTGATATTTGTATAAAAAGGAATTTCACTGACATCGTGATA
ATCAACGAGGACAAGAAAAAGGTTACTGGCCTAACATTCATACATCTGCCAGAGGGCCCAACTTTTTATT
TTAAATTATCATCATTTGTTGAAGTGAAGAAAATTGTCGGTCATGGTAGACCAACTAGCCATATTCCAGA
ATTGATTCTAAATAATTTCCAGACCAGATTGGGTCAAACAGTAGGTAGGTTGTTTCAGTCCATTTTACCT
CAGAATCCTGATATTGAAGGTCGACAAGTTATCACCCTACATAATCAAAGAGATTACATTTTCTTCAGAA
GGCATCGGTATGTCTTCAAAGATAATGAAAGGGTTGGTTTGCAAGAACTGGGTCCACAATTTACCCTCAA
GTTGAAAAGATTGCAAAGGGGTATTAAGGAAGAAACTGAATGGGAGCATAAACCTGAGATGGACAAAGAA
AAGAAAAAGTTTTATTTAAACCCAGCTTTCTTGTACAAAGTTGGCATTATAAGAAAGCATTGCTTATCAA
TTTGTTGCAACGAACAGGTCACTATCAGTCAAAATAAAATCATTATTTGCCATCCAGCTGATATCCCCTA
TAGTGAGTCGTATTACATGGTCATAGCTGTTTCCTGGCAGCTCTGGCCCGTGTCTCAAAATCTCTGATGT
TACATTGCACAAGATAAAATAATATCATCATGAACAATAAAACTGTCTGCTTACATAAACAGTAATACAA
GGGGTGTTATGAGCCATATTCAACGGGAAACGTCGAGGCCGCGATTAAATTCCAACATGGATGCTGATTT
ATATGGGTATAAATGGGCTCGCGATAATGTCGGGCAATCAGGTGCGACAATCTATCGCTTGTATGGGAAG
CCCGATGCGCCAGAGTTGTTTCTGAAACATGGCAAAGGTAGCGTTGCCAATGATGTTACAGATGAGATGG
TCAGACTAAACTGGCTGACGGAATTTATGCCTCTTCCGACCATCAAGCATTTTATCCGTACTCCTGATGA
TGCATGGTTACTCACCACTGCGATCCCCGGAAAAACAGCATTCCAGGTATTAGAAGAATATCCTGATTCA
GGTGAAAATATTGTTGATGCGCTGGCAGTGTTCCTGCGCCGGTTGCATTCGATTCCTGTTTGTAATTGTC
CTTTTAACAGCGATCGCGTATTTCGTCTCGCTCAGGCGCAATCACGAATGAATAACGGTTTGGTTGATGC
GAGTGATTTTGATGACGAGCGTAATGGCTGGCCTGTTGAACAAGTCTGGAAAGAAATGCATAAACTTTTG
CCATTCTCACCGGATTCAGTCGTCACTCATGGTGATTTCTCACTTGATAACCTTATTTTTGACGAGGGGA
AATTAATAGGTTGTATTGATGTTGGACGAGTCGGAATCGCAGACCGATACCAGGATCTTGCCATCCTATG
GAACTGCCTCGGTGAGTTTTCTCCTTCATTACAGAAACGGCTTTTTCAAAAATATGGTATTGATAATCCT
GATATGAATAAATTGCAGTTTCATTTGATGCTCGATGAGTTTTTCTAATCAGAATTGGTTAATTGGTTGT
AACACTGGCAGAGCATTACGCTGACTTGACGGGACGGCGCAAGCTCATGACCAAAATCCCTTAACGTGAG
TTACGCGTCGTTCCACTGAGCGTCAGACCCCGTAGAAAAGATCAAAGGATCTTCTTGAGATCCTTTTTTT
CTGCGCGTAATCTGCTGCTTGCAAACAAAAAAACCACCGCTACCAGCGGTGGTTTGTTTGCCGGATCAAG
AGCTACCAACTCTTTTTCCGAAGGTAACTGGCTTCAGCAGAGCGCAGATACCAAATACTGTTCTTCTAGT
GTAGCCGTAGTTAGGCCACCACTTCAAGAACTCTGTAGCACCGCCTACATACCTCGCTCTGCTAATCCTG
TTACCAGTGGCTGCTGCCAGTGGCGATAAGTCGTGTCTTACCGGGTTGGACTCAAGACGATAGTTACCGG
ATAAGGCGCAGCGGTCGGGCTGAACGGGGGGTTCGTGCACACAGCCCAGCTTGGAGCGAACGACCTACAC
CGAACTGAGATACCTACAGCGTGAGCTATGAGAAAGCGCCACGCTTCCCGAAGGGAGAAAGGCGGACAGG
TATCCGGTAAGCGGCAGGGTCGGAACAGGAGAGCGCACGAGGGAGCTTCCAGGGGGAAACGCCTGGTATC
TTTATAGTCCTGTCGGGTTTCGCCACCTCTGACTTGAGCGTCGATTTTTGTGATGCTCGTCAGGGGGGCG
GAGCCTATGGAAAAACGCCAGCAACGCGGCCTTTTTACGGTTCCTGGCCTTTTGCTGGCCTTTTGCTCAC
ATGTT
Features (pLannotate 1.2.2; 10 found; start..end, strand, type, name):
    121..213     +  CDS            lacI (fragment): lac repressor; lacI; The lac repressor binds to the lac operator to inhibit transcription in E. coli. This inhibition can be relieved by adding lactose or isopropyl-β-D-thiogalactopyranoside (IPTG).
    268..295     -  terminator     rrnB T2 terminator: transcription terminator T2 from the E. coli rrnB gene
    427..470     +  terminator     rrnB T1 terminator: Escherichia coli rrnB; transcription terminator T1 from the E. coli rrnB gene
    517..553     -  CDS            lacZα (fragment): LacZα fragment of β-galactosidase; lacZ fragment
    569..668     +  protein_bind   attL1: mutant version of attL; recombination site for the Gateway® LR reaction LR Clonase™
    674..1558    +  CDS            RPF1: RPF1_YEAST - Experimental evidence at protein level: Swiss-Prot protein existence level 1. Essential protein. Required for biogenesis of the 60S ribosomal subunit. From Saccharomyces cerevisiae (strain ATCC 204508 / S288c) (Baker's yeast).
   1560..1659    -  protein_bind   attL2: mutant version of attL; recombination site for the Gateway® LR reaction LR Clonase™
   1677..1695    -  promoter       T7 promoter: promoter for bacteriophage T7 RNA polymerase
   1829..2638    +  CDS            KanR: aminoglycoside phosphotransferase; aph(3')-Ia; confers resistance to kanamycin in bacteria or G418 (Geneticin®) in eukaryotes
   2785..3373    +  rep_origin     ori: high-copy-number ColE1/pMB1/pBR322/pUC origin of replication
