[The description below was written by a language model from this plasmid's Addgene catalogue record and pLannotate feature annotations shown in this document.]
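Description:
pDONR221 Rpf1 is a Gateway entry clone carrying the Saccharomyces cerevisiae open reading frame RPF1 (YHR088W) in the Invitrogen pDONR221 backbone. It is a small bacterial plasmid, listed at about 3.4 kb, and it is smaller than the empty donor vector because the BP recombination that inserts the ORF replaces the larger donor cassette between the recombination sites. It is maintained in E. coli through a high-copy ColE1/pUC-type origin and selected with kanamycin via an aminoglycoside phosphotransferase (KanR) gene. The record lists copy number as unknown, although the annotated origin is of the high-copy type.

The 885 bp RPF1 coding sequence encodes an essential yeast protein required for biogenesis of the 60S ribosomal subunit. It sits between attL1 and attL2, the sites recognised in the Gateway LR reaction, so the ORF can be moved directionally into any compatible attR-containing destination vector. No promoter is positioned to express the ORF in yeast or bacteria. The only annotated promoter is a T7 promoter downstream of attL2 that points back toward the insert, a standard backbone element. The rrnB T1 and T2 terminators upstream of attL1 insulate the cloning region from read-through transcription, and the short lacI and lacZα fragments are backbone remnants with no functional role. M13 forward and reverse priming sites flank the cassette for sequence verification.

No tags or reporters are annotated, so any fusions would come from the chosen destination vector. The clone serves as a shuttle source of RPF1 and was deposited with a study mapping protein interactions within the large-subunit processome.
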