Addgene plasmid #63771: pDONR221 Rpf1
Purpose: yeast ORF Rpf1 in the Gateway entry vector pDONR221
Depositing lab: Susan Baserga. Depositing organization: Yale University. Publication: A protein interaction map of the LSU processome. McCann KL, Charette JM, Vincent NG, Baserga SJ. Genes Dev. 2015 Apr 15;29(8):862-75. doi: 10.1101/gad.256370.114. Epub 2015 Apr 15. PubMed 25877921.
Backbone
  Vector backbone: pDONR221
  Backbone manufacturer: Invitrogen
  Backbone size w/o insert (bp): 4762
  Total vector size (bp): 3420
  Vector type: Gateway Donor vector
Growth in bacteria
  Bacterial resistance: Kanamycin, 50 μg/mL
  Growth temperature: 37°C
  Growth strain: DH5alpha
  Copy number: Unknown
Gene/Insert
  Gene/Insert name: Rpf1 (alt name: YHR088W)
  Species: S. cerevisiae (budding yeast)
  Insert size (bp): 885
  Cloning method: Gateway Cloning
  Sequencing primers: 5′ M13F; 3′ M13R
Terms and licenses: Academic/Nonprofit Terms; Industry Terms: Not Available to Industry
How to cite: pDONR221 Rpf1 was a gift from Susan Baserga (Addgene plasmid # 63771 ; http://n2t.net/addgene:63771 ; RRID:Addgene_63771)
