>Addgene plasmid #63771 | pDONR221 Rpf1 | addgene partial sequence | sequence record 111382 | M13pUC-Fwd 5'-CCCAGTCACGACGTTGTAAAACG-3'
AATAATGATTTTATTTTGACTGATAGTGACCTGTTCGTTGCAACAAATTGATGAGCAATGCTTTTTTATA
ATGCCAACTTTGTACAAAAAAGCAGGCTACAAAATGGCTCTCGGTAATGAGATAAACATCACAAACAAGC
TAAAGAGGCAAGAAATTTTTGCTGATATAAAACATGAAAAAAATAAAGAGCGCCATACCATGAGAAGAAA
GAGAGCTAAGGAAGAGAGAGAGAATCCGGAGCTGCGGGAGCAGAGATTAAAAGAGAACGTAACACAGACG
ATAGAGAACACTAGAGTGTACGATGAGACCATTAACAAGGAAGTGGAGGGAGATGAAGACGATTTGATGA
GATACTTCAACAGCAATTCTAATGAGCCACCAAAGATCTTTCTGACCACAAATGTA
