>Addgene plasmid #63771 | pDONR221 Rpf1 | addgene partial sequence | sequence record 111387 | M13-Rev 5'-CAGGAAACAGCTATGACC-3'
AGCTGGATGGCAAATAATGATTTTATTTTGACTGATAGTGACCTGTTCGTTGCAACAAATTGATAAGCAA
TGCTTTCTTATAATGCCAACTTTGTACAAGAAAGCTGGGTTTAAATAAAACTTTTTCTTTTCTTTGTCCA
TCTCAGGTTTATGCTCCCATTCAGTTTCTTCCTTAATACCCCTTTGCAATCTTTTCAACTTGAGGGTAAA
TTGTGGACCCAGTTCTTGCAAACCAACCCTTTCATTATCTTTGAAGACATACCGATGCCTTCTGAAGAAA
ATGTAATCTCTTTGATTATGTAGGGTGATAACTTGTCGACCTTCAATATCAGGATTCTGAGGTAAAATGG
ACTGAAACAACCTACCTACTGTTTGACCCAATCTGGTCTGGAAATTATTTAGAATCAATTCTGGAATATG
GCTAGTTGGTCTACCATGACCGACAATTTTCTTCACTTCAACAAATGATGATAATTTAAAATAAAAAGTT
GGGCCCTCTGGCAGATGTATGAATGTTAGGCCAGTAACCTTTTTCTTGTCCTCGTTGATTATCACGATGT
CAGTGAAATTCCTTTTTATACAAATATCAGATATTTCCTTCAATTTGTAGCCAAATTTTCTTTTCACAAA
TGTGACGTTTGGTAAAATTTCGATTAAAATGTTAGCAAATTCATAAGCGCTCTTCTTAGCGTTTACATTT
GTGGTCAGAAAGATCTTTGGTGGCTCATTAGAATTGCTGTTGAAGTATCTCATCA
